>Addgene plasmid #123940 | MTK0_025 | addgene full sequence | sequence record 250104 | Addgene NGS Result
GCGGCCGCGATTATCAAAAAGGATCTTCACCTAGATCCTTTTAAATTAAAAATGAAGTTTTAAATCAATC
TAAAGTATATATGAGTAAACTTGGTCTGACAGTTACCAATGCTTAATCAGTGAGGCACCTATCTCAGCGA
TCTGTCTATTTCGTTCATCCATAGTTGCCTGACTCCCCGTCGTGTAGATAACTACGATACGGGAGGGCTT
ACCATCTGGCCCCAGTGCTGCAATGATACCGCGGGACCCACGCTCACCGGCTCCAGATTTATCAGCAATA
AACCAGCCAGCCGGAAGGGCCGAGCGCAGAAGTGGTCCTGCAACTTTATCCGCCTCCATCCAGTCTATTA
ATTGTTGCCGGGAAGCTAGAGTAAGTAGTTCGCCAGTTAATAGTTTGCGCAACGTTGTTGCCATTGCTAC
AGGCATCGTGGTGTCACGCTCGTCGTTTGGTATGGCTTCATTCAGCTCCGGTTCCCAACGATCAAGGCGA
GTTACATGATCCCCCATGTTGTGCAAAAAAGCGGTTAGCTCCTTCGGTCCTCCGATCGTTGTCAGAAGTA
AGTTGGCCGCAGTGTTATCACTCATGGTTATGGCAGCACTGCATAATTCTCTTACTGTCATGCCATCCGT
AAGATGCTTTTCTGTGACTGGTGAGTACTCAACCAAGTCATTCTGAGAATAGTGTATGCGGCGACCGAGT
TGCTCTTGCCCGGCGTCAATACGGGATAATACCGCGCCACATAGCAGAACTTTAAAAGTGCTCATCATTG
GAAAACGTTCTTCGGGGCGAAAACTCTCAAGGATCTTACCGCTGTTGAGATCCAGTTCGATGTAACCCAC
TCGTGCACCCAACTGATCTTCAGCATCTTTTACTTTCACCAGCGTTTCTGGGTGAGCAAAAACAGGAAGG
CAAAATGCCGCAAAAAAGGGAATAAGGGCGACACGGAAATGTTGAATACTCATACTCTTCCTTTTTCAAT
ATTATTGAAGCATTTATCAGGGTTATTGTCTCATGAGCGGATACATATTTGAATGTATTTAGAAAAATAA
ACAAATAGGGGTTCCGCGCACATTTCCCCGAAAAGTGCCACCTGTCATGACCAAAATCCCTTAACGTGAG
TTTTCGTTCCACTGAGCGTCAGACCCCGTAGAAAAGATCAAAGGATCTTCTTGAGATCCTTTTTTTCTGC
GCGTAATCTGCTGCTTGCAAACAAAAAAACCACCGCTACCAGCGGTGGTTTGTTTGCCGGATCAAGAGCT
ACCAACTCTTTTTCCGAAGGTAACTGGCTTCAGCAGAGCGCAGATACCAAATACTGTTCTTCTAGTGTAG
CCGTAGTTAGGCCACCACTTCAAGAACTCTGTAGCACCGCCTACATACCTCGCTCTGCTAATCCTGTTAC
CAGTGGCTGCTGCCAGTGGCGATAAGTCGTGTCTTACCGGGTTGGACTCAAGACGATAGTTACCGGATAA
GGCGCAGCGGTCGGGCTGAACGGGGGGTTCGTGCACACAGCCCAGCTTGGAGCGAACGACCTACACCGAA
CTGAGATACCTACAGCGTGAGCTATGAGAAAGCGCCACGCTTCCCGAAGGGAGAAAGGCGGACAGGTATC
CGGTAAGCGGCAGGGTCGGAACAGGAGAGCGCACGAGGGAGCTTCCAGGGGGAAACGCCTGGTATCTTTA
TAGTCCTGTCGGGTTTCGCCACCTCTGACTTGAGCGTCGATTTTTGTGATGCTCGTCAGGGGGGCGGAGC
CTATGGAAAAACGCCAGCAACGCGGCCTTTTTACGGTTCCTGGCCTTTTGCTGGCCTTTTGCTCACATGT
TCTTTCCTGCGTTATCCCCTGATTCTGTGGATAACCGTGCGGCCGCCCCTGAATTCGCATCTAGACCAGA
CAGCACGTAATTGACCGCCAGAACGCGCAATTTGACGACCAGCGGATATGAGATTCTGTGCACTCACGAG
AACGTTACCGACGATTTCCCAGTATTTGGCGCTGCCATAATCCAAATATCAAGCGAATCCCATGTGACCG
TCTCAGCGGGCGACGATCTCAGAACAGTTAAACGACTAGAGATCTATGTGAGGATCCTAACTCGAGATCG
AGCTGTTTATGAGACGGGAATGTACGGAACCTCGATGCCATTGCATCTGAACGCCTGGCGATCAGACGAC
ACTAGAGTCACGACGATACCAGGTCTGTCATATGAGCGGAACCCATGCCAGATTGACCCAACTCCATGAA
ACTACGATGCAGAGACTGGACTAGTGCACTGCAGTACA
Features (pLannotate 1.2.2; 3 found; start..end, strand, type, name):
    103..963     -  CDS            AmpR: β-lactamase; bla; confers resistance to ampicillin, carbenicillin, and related antibiotics
    964..1068    -  promoter       AmpR promoter: bla
   1171..1759    +  rep_origin     ori: high-copy-number ColE1/pMB1/pBR322/pUC origin of replication
