[The description below was written by a language model from this plasmid's Addgene catalogue record and pLannotate feature annotations shown in this document.]
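Description:
MTK0_025 is a small (about 2.3 kb) bacterial plasmid from the Mammalian Toolkit (MTK), a modular hierarchical cloning system for building genetic circuits for mammalian cells. It is catalogued as a mammalian expression vector on a self-made backbone, but the annotated sequence contains only bacterial maintenance elements: a β-lactamase gene (AmpR) driven by its native bla promoter, which confers ampicillin resistance, and a high-copy ColE1/pUC-type origin of replication. The repository lists copy number as unknown. No mammalian promoter, coding sequence, terminator or reporter is annotated.

The payload is a synthetic "TUL7R8 spacer", described as a spacer transcriptional unit flanked by the L7 and R8 connectors and classified as a type 0 part. The automated feature table does not annotate it, so it presumably lies in the unannotated few hundred bases outside the AmpR cassette and origin. The record does not state its exact composition or the flanking cloning sites. In toolkits of this kind, connector sequences define the order in which individual transcriptional units are joined into a multi-gene plasmid. A spacer carrying a left and a right connector can therefore occupy a slot in the assembly without adding a functional gene, which would allow constructs with fewer units than the destination format expects to be closed. The depositor notes that type 0 parts are generally destination vectors in the MTK, but the record does not explain further how this spacer is deployed.

MTK0_025 is best understood as an assembly helper part rather than a stand-alone expression construct.
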