Addgene plasmid #123940: MTK0_025
Purpose: Encodes the spacer TU with connectors L7 R8 as a type 0 part to be used in the MTK system
Depositing lab: Hana El-Samad. Depositing organization: University of California, San Francisco (UCSF). Publication: A Toolkit for Rapid Modular Construction of Biological Circuits in Mammalian Cells. Fonseca JP, Bonny AR, Kumar GR, Ng AH, Town J, Wu QC, Aslankoohi E, Chen SY, Dods G, Harrigan P, Osimiri LC, Kistler AL, El-Samad H. ACS Synth Biol. 2019 Nov 15;8(11):2593-2606. doi: 10.1021/acssynbio.9b00322. Epub 2019 Nov 5. PubMed 31686495.
Backbone
  Vector backbone: self-made
  Vector type: Mammalian Expression
Growth in bacteria
  Bacterial resistance: Ampicillin, 100 μg/mL
  Growth temperature: 37°C
  Growth strain: DH5alpha
  Copy number: Unknown
Gene/Insert
  Gene/Insert name: TUL7R8 spacer
  Species: Synthetic
  Cloning method: Restriction Enzyme; 5′ cloning site unknown (unknown if destroyed); 3′ cloning site unknown (unknown if destroyed)
Terms and licenses: Academic/Nonprofit Terms; Industry Terms: Not Available to Industry
Depositor comments: Type 0 parts are generally destination vectors in the MTK Please visit https://www.biorxiv.org/content/10.1101/506188v2 for BioRxiv preprint
How to cite: MTK0_025 was a gift from Hana El-Samad (Addgene plasmid # 123940 ; http://n2t.net/addgene:123940 ; RRID:Addgene_123940)
